>Addgene plasmid #66079 | pETDuet-1∆HisTag_Nef_MCS2 | addgene partial sequence | sequence record 115056 | DuetUP2 5'-GATTATGCGGCCGTGTACAA-3'
AGCATTATGCGGCCGCAAGCTTGTCGACCTGCAGGCGCGCCGAGCTCGAATTCATGGTATATCTCCTTCT
TAAAGTTAAACAAAATTATTTCTAGAGGGGAATTGTTATCCGCTCACAATTCCCCTATAGTGAGTCGTAT
TAATTTCGCGGGATCGAGATCGATCTCGATCCTCTACGCCGGACGCATCGTGGCCGGCATCACCGGCGCC
ACAGGTGCGGTTGCTGGCGCCTATATCGCCGACATCACCGATGGGGAAGATCGGGCTCGCCACTTCGGGC
TCATGAGCGCTTGTTTCGGCGTGGGTATGGTGGCAGGCCCCGTGGCCGGGGGACTGTTGGGCGCCATCTC
CTTGCATGCACCATTCCTTGCGGCGGCGGTGCTCAACGGCCTCAACCTACTACTGGGCTGCTTCCTAATG
CAGGAGTCGCATAAGGGAGAGCGTCGAGATCCCGGACACCATCGAATGGCGCAAAACCTTTCGCGGTATG
GCATGATAGCGCCCGGAAGAGAGTCAATTCAGGGTGGTGAATGTGAAACCAGTAACGTTATACGATGTCG
CAGAGTATGCCGGTGTCTCTTATCAGACCGTTTCCCGCGTGGTGAACCAGGCCAGCCACGTTTCTGCGAA
AACGCGGGAAAAAGTGGAAGCGGCGATGGCGGAGCTGAATTACATTCCCAACCGCGTGGCACAACAACTG
GCGGGCAAACAGTCGTTGCTGATTGGCGTTGCCACCTCCAGTCTGGCCCTGCACGCGCCGTCGCAAATTG
TCGCGGCGATTAAATCTCGCGCCGATCAACTGGGTGCCAGCGTGGTGGTGTCGATGGTAGAACGAAGCGG
CGTCGAAGCCTGTAAAGCGGCGGTGCACAATCTTCTCGCGCAACGCGTCAGTGGGCTGATCATTAACTAT
CCGCTGG
