>Addgene plasmid #66079 | pETDuet-1∆HisTag_Nef_MCS2 | addgene partial sequence | sequence record 115187 | DuetDOWN-1 5'-TTGTACACGGCCGCATAATC-3'
ACAATTCCCCATCTTAGTATATTAGTTAAGTATAAGAAGGAGATATACATATGGGTGGCAAGTGGTCAAA
ACGTAGTATGGGTGGATGGTCTGCTATAAGGGAAAGAATGAGACGAGCTGAGCCACGAGCTGAGCCAGCA
GCAGATGGGGTGGGAGCAGTATCTCGAGACCTGGAAAAACATGGAGCAATCACAAGTAGCAATACAGCAG
CTACTAATGCTGATTGTGCCTGGCTAGAAGCACAAGAGGAGGAAGAGGTGGGTTTTCCAGTCAGACCTCA
GGTACCTTTAAGACCAATGACTTACAAGGCAGCTTTAGATATTAGCCACTTTTTAAAAGAAAAGGGGGGA
CTGGAAGGGCTAATTTGGTCCCAAAGAAGACAAGAGATCCTTGATCTGTGGATCTACCACACACAAGGCT
ACTTCCCTGATTGGCAGAATTACACACCAGGGCCAGGGATCAGATATCCACTGACCTTTGGATGGTGCTT
CAAGCTAGTACCAGTTGAGCCAGAGAAGGTAGAAGAGGCCAATGAAGGAGAGAACAACAGCTTGTTACAC
CCTATGAGCCTACATGGGATGGAGGACGCGGAGAAAGAAGTGTTAGTGTGGAGGTTTGACAGCAAACTAG
CATTTCATCACATGGCCCGAGAGCTGCATCCGGAGTACTACAAAGACTGCCTCGAAGTTCTGTTCCAGGG
GCCCCATCACCATCATCACCACTAACAATTGGATATCGGCCGGCCACGCGATCGCTGACGTCGGTACCCT
CGAGTCTGGTAAAGAAACCGCTGCTGCGAA
