>Addgene plasmid #66079 | pETDuet-1∆HisTag_Nef_MCS2 | depositor partial sequence | sequence record 115188 | Depositor Nef Insert Sequence
ATGGGTGGCAAGTGGTCAAAACGTAGTATGGGTGGATGGTCTGCTATAAGGGAAAGAATGAGACGAGCTG
AGCCACGAGCTGAGCCAGCAGCAGATGGGGTGGGAGCAGTATCTCGAGACCTGGAAAAACATGGAGCAAT
CACAAGTAGCAATACAGCAGCTACTAATGCTGATTGTGCCTGGCTAGAAGCACAAGAGGAGGAAGAGGTG
GGTTTTCCAGTCAGACCTCAGGTACCTTTAAGACCAATGACTTACAAGGCAGCTTTAGATATTAGCCACT
TTTTAAAAGAAAAGGGGGGACTGGAAGGGCTAATTTGGTCCCAAAGAAGACAAGAGATCCTTGATCTGTG
GATCTACCACACACAAGGCTACTTCCCTGATTGGCAGAATTACACACCAGGGCCAGGGATCAGATATCCA
CTGACCTTTGGATGGTGCTTCAAGCTAGTACCAGTTGAGCCAGAGAAGGTAGAAGAGGCCAATGAAGGAG
AGAACAACAGCTTGTTACACCCTATGAGCCTACATGGGATGGAGGACGCGGAGAAAGAAGTGTTAGTGTG
GAGGTTTGACAGCAAACTAGCATTTCATCACATGGCCCGAGAGCTGCATCCGGAGTACTACAAAGACTGC
CTCGAAGTTCTGTTCCAGGGGCCCCATCACCATCATCACCACTAA
