[The description below was written by a language model from this plasmid's Addgene catalogue record.]
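Description:
pETDuet-1∆HisTag_Nef_MCS2 is a bacterial expression plasmid built on the pETDuet-1 backbone, a dual-cassette vector designed for co-expressing two proteins in E. coli from separate T7-driven multiple cloning sites. It is selected with ampicillin. The record lists the copy number as unknown and includes no feature table, so the origin of replication and other backbone elements are not itemised. As the name indicates, the vector-encoded His tag normally associated with the first cloning site of pETDuet-1 has been removed.

The insert is Nef, annotated with the alternative name "Stamm SF2" (strain SF2). It was cloned between NdeI and MunI sites, which, together with the "MCS2" in the name, places it in the second cloning site of the Duet vector. Expression is driven by a T7-lacO promoter, so transcription depends on T7 RNA polymerase supplied by the host and is repressed by Lac repressor until induction. The record lists an HRV 3C protease site as C-terminal on the insert and a 6xHis tag as N-terminal. Because N-myristoylation requires a free N-terminus, a C-terminal cleavable His tag would seem more consistent with the stated purpose, but the record does not resolve this.

The stated purpose is a single-vector system for producing N-myristoylated recombinant Nef in E. coli, which lacks this modification natively. Such a system would be expected to use the other cloning site for an N-myristoyltransferase, but the record does not state whether one is present in this particular plasmid.
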