Addgene plasmid #66079: pETDuet-1∆HisTag_Nef_MCS2
Purpose: Single vector system expressing NEF allowing myristoylation of recombinant protein produce in Ecoli system
Depositing lab: Dieter Willbold. Depositing organization: Forschungszentrum Juelich GmbH. Publication: Single vector system for efficient N-myristoylation of recombinant proteins in E. coli. Gluck JM, Hoffmann S, Koenig BW, Willbold D. PLoS One. 2010 Apr 9;5(4):e10081. doi: 10.1371/journal.pone.0010081. PubMed 20404920.
Backbone
  Vector backbone: pETDuet-1
  Backbone size w/o insert (bp): 5420
  Vector type: Bacterial Expression
Growth in bacteria
  Bacterial resistance: Ampicillin, 100 μg/mL
  Growth temperature: 37°C
  Growth strain: DH5alpha
  Copy number: Unknown
Gene/Insert
  Gene/Insert name: Nef (alt name: Stamm SF2)
  GenBank ID: AAB59883.1
  Promoter: T7-lacO
  Tag / fusion protein: HRV 3C Site (C terminal on insert); 6xHis (N terminal on insert)
  Cloning method: Restriction Enzyme; 5′ cloning site NdeI (unknown if destroyed); 3′ cloning site MunI (unknown if destroyed)
  Sequencing primers: 5′ pBRrevBam; 3′ T7 Terminal
Terms and licenses: Academic/Nonprofit Terms; Industry Terms: Not Available to Industry
How to cite: pETDuet-1∆HisTag_Nef_MCS2 was a gift from Dieter Willbold (Addgene plasmid # 66079 ; http://n2t.net/addgene:66079 ; RRID:Addgene_66079)
